Addgene plasmid #114171: pStA212
Purpose: (Empty Backbone) Start-Stop Assembly Level 212 plasmid
Depositing lab: John Heap. Depositing organization: Imperial College London. Publication: Start-Stop Assembly: a functionally scarless DNA assembly system optimized for metabolic engineering. Taylor GM, Mordaka PM, Heap JT. Nucleic Acids Res. 2018 Nov 20. pii: 5193345. doi: 10.1093/nar/gky1182. PubMed 30462270.
Backbone
  Vector backbone: pACYC177
  Backbone size (bp): 3040
  Vector type: Synthetic Biology
Growth in bacteria
  Bacterial resistance: Kanamycin, 50 μg/mL
  Growth temperature: 37°C
  Growth strain: DH5alpha
  Copy number: Low Copy
Gene/Insert
  Gene/Insert name: None
  Cloning method: Unknown
  Sequencing primers: 5′ OligoGT573 CCTCGGTGAGTTTTCTCCTTC; 3′ OligoGT486 GATTACGCGCAGACCAAAAC
Terms and licenses: Academic/Nonprofit Terms; Industry Terms: Not Available to Industry
Depositor comments: Accession Number MG649430, Alternative ID = pGT417 . Please visit https://www.biorxiv.org/content/early/2018/07/04/361626 for bioRxiv preprint.
How to cite: pStA212 was a gift from John Heap (Addgene plasmid # 114171 ; http://n2t.net/addgene:114171 ; RRID:Addgene_114171)
