[The description below was written by a language model from this plasmid's Addgene catalogue record and the feature table of its GenBank file.]
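Description:
pStA212 is a 3,040 bp empty destination vector from the Start-Stop Assembly system, a hierarchical, functionally scarless DNA assembly method developed for metabolic engineering in bacteria. It is built on a pACYC177 backbone and replicates in E. coli from the p15A origin. The catalogue lists it as low copy, while the feature annotation calls p15A medium copy. p15A is compatible with ColE1-type plasmids in the same cell. Selection is by kanamycin, conferred by the aph(3')-Ia aminoglycoside phosphotransferase gene.

The plasmid carries no insert. Its cloning region is a lacZ-alpha cassette made up of a CAP binding site, the lac promoter and operator, and the LacZ-alpha coding sequence, which contains a pUC18/19-type multiple cloning site. This cassette sits between the phage lambda t0 terminator upstream and the E. coli rrnB T1 terminator downstream, which should insulate the assembly site from transcription in the surrounding backbone. In vectors of this kind, lacZ-alpha usually acts as a replaceable placeholder. Assembled DNA displaces it, so correct clones can be told apart from uncut vector by blue/white screening in an alpha-complementing host. The record does not say this explicitly, however, and it annotates neither the restriction sites used for assembly nor the fusion overhangs. M13 forward and reverse primer sites lie within the cassette.

The "Level 212" designation marks the plasmid's position in the assembly hierarchy, but the record does not explain what that position means or which parts it accepts. The plasmid is intended as a receiving backbone for multi-part constructs such as expression units or pathways.
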