LOCUS       Exported 3040 bp ds-DNA circular SYN 12-MAY-2021
DEFINITION  Start-Stop Assembly Level 212 plasmid.
ACCESSION   .
VERSION     .
KEYWORDS    pStA212
SOURCE      synthetic DNA construct
  ORGANISM  synthetic DNA construct
REFERENCE   1 (bases 1 to 3040)
  AUTHORS   Taylor GM, Mordaka PM, Heap JT
  TITLE     Start-Stop Assembly: a functionally scarless DNA assembly system
            optimized for metabolic engineering.
  JOURNAL   Nucleic Acids Res. 2018 Nov 20. pii: 5193345. doi:
            10.1093/nar/gky1182.
  PUBMED    30462270
REFERENCE   2 (bases 1 to 3040)
  AUTHORS   .
  TITLE     Direct Submission
  JOURNAL   Exported May 12, 2021 from SnapGene Server 1.1.58
            http://www.snapgene.com
FEATURES             Location/Qualifiers
     source          1..3040
                     /organism="synthetic DNA construct"
                     /mol_type="other DNA"
     terminator      1..95
                     /label=lambda t0 terminator
                     /note="transcription terminator from phage lambda"
     protein_bind    145..166
                     /label=CAP binding site
                     /bound_moiety="E. coli catabolite activator protein"
                     /note="CAP binding activates transcription in the presence
                     of cAMP."
     promoter        181..211
                     /label=lac promoter
                     /note="promoter for the E. coli lac operon"
     protein_bind    219..235
                     /label=lac operator
                     /bound_moiety="lac repressor encoded by lacI"
                     /note="The lac repressor binds to the lac operator to
                     inhibit transcription in E. coli. This inhibition can be
                     relieved by adding lactose or
                     isopropyl-beta-D-thiogalactopyranoside (IPTG)."
     primer_bind     224..246
                     /label=M13/pUC Reverse
                     /note="In lacZ gene"
     primer_bind     243..259
                     /label=M13 rev
                     /note="common sequencing primer, one of multiple similar
                     variants"
     primer_bind     243..259
                     /label=M13 Reverse
                     /note="In lacZ gene. Also called M13-rev"
     CDS             255..578
                     /codon_start=1
                     /gene="lacZ fragment"
                     /product="LacZ-alpha fragment of beta-galactosidase"
                     /label=lacZ-alpha
                     /translation="MTMITPSLHACRSTLEDPRVPSSNSLAVVLQRRDWENPGVTQLNR
                     LAAHPPFASWRNSEEARTDRPSQQLRSLNGEWRLMRYFLLTHLCGISHRIWCTLSTICS
                     DAA"
     misc_feature    272..328
                     /label=MCS
                     /note="pUC18/19 multiple cloning site"
     primer_bind     complement(329..346)
                     /label=M13 Forward
                     /note="In lacZ gene. Also called M13-F20 or M13 (-21)
                     Forward"
     primer_bind     complement(329..345)
                     /label=M13 fwd
                     /note="common sequencing primer, one of multiple similar
                     variants"
     primer_bind     complement(338..360)
                     /label=M13/pUC Forward
                     /note="In lacZ gene"
     primer_bind     complement(554..573)
                     /label=pRS-marker
                     /note="pRS vectors, use to sequence yeast selectable
                     marker"
     terminator      607..693
                     /gene="Escherichia coli rrnB"
                     /label=rrnB T1 terminator
                     /note="transcription terminator T1 from the E. coli rrnB
                     gene"
     rep_origin      1043..1588
                     /direction=RIGHT
                     /label=p15A ori
                     /note="Plasmids containing the medium-copy-number p15A
                     origin of replication can be propagated in E. coli cells
                     that contain a second plasmid with the ColE1 origin. "
     primer_bind     1489..1508
                     /label=pBR322ori-F
                     /note="pBR322 origin, forward primer"
     primer_bind     1705..1722
                     /label=L4440
                     /note="L4440 vector, forward primer"
     primer_bind     complement(2172..2191)
                     /label=pENTR-R
                     /note="pENTR vectors, reverse primer"
     CDS             2183..2998
                     /codon_start=1
                     /gene="aph(3')-Ia"
                     /product="aminoglycoside phosphotransferase"
                     /label=KanR
                     /note="confers resistance to kanamycin in bacteria or G418
                     (Geneticin(R)) in eukaryotes"
                     /translation="MSHIQRETSCSRPRLNSNMDADLYGYKWARDNVGQSGATIYRLYG
                     KPDAPELFLKHGKGSVANDVTDEMVRLNWLTEFMPLPTIKHFIRTPDDAWLLTTAIPGK
                     TAFQVLEEYPDSGENIVDALAVFLRRLHSIPVCNCPFNSDRVFRLAQAQSRMNNGLVDA
                     SDFDDERNGWPVEQVWKEMHKLLPFSPDSVVTHGDFSLDNLIFDEGKLIGCIDVGRVGI
                     ADRYQDLAILWNCLGEFSPSLQKRLFQKYGIDNPDMNKLQFHLMLDEFF"
     primer_bind     complement(2256..2275)
                     /label=Kan-R
                     /note="Kanamycin resistance gene, reverse primer"
ORIGIN
        1 gactcctgtt gatagatcca gtaatgacct cagaactcca tctggatttg ttcagaacgc
       61 tcggttgccg ccgggcgttt tttattggtg agaatgaaga caatgccgga gagagaccca
      121 gtagggcagt gagcgcaacg caattaatgt gagttagctc actcattagg caccccaggc
      181 tttacacttt atgcttccgg ctcgtatgtt gtgtggaatt gtgagcggat aacaatttca
      241 cacaggaaac agctatgacc atgattacgc caagcttgca tgcctgcagg tcgactctag
      301 aggatccccg ggtaccgagc tcgaattcac tggccgtcgt tttacaacgt cgtgactggg
      361 aaaaccctgg cgttacccaa cttaatcgcc ttgcagcaca tccccctttc gccagctggc
      421 gtaatagcga agaggcccgc accgatcgcc cttcccaaca gttgcgcagc ctgaatggcg
      481 aatggcgcct gatgcggtat tttctcctta cgcatctgtg cggtatttca caccgcatat
      541 ggtgcactct cagtacaatc tgctctgatg ccgcatagtt tccggtctca tactactaaa
      601 gtcttcattt gtcctactca ggagagcgtt caccgacaaa caacagataa aacgaaaggc
      661 ccagtctttc gactgagcct ttcgttttat ttgatgcccg aaagggcctc gtgatacgca
      721 aatctggagc cggtgagcgc ggtatcattg cagcactggg gccagatggt aagccctccc
      781 gtatcgtagt tatctacacg acggggagtc aggcaactat ggatgaacga aatagacaga
      841 tcgctgagat aggtgcctca ctgattaagc attggtaact gtcagaccaa gtttactcat
      901 atatacttta gattgattta aaacttcatt tttaatttaa aaggatctag gtgaagatcc
      961 tttttgataa tctcatgacc aaaatccctt aacgtgagtt ttcgttccac tgagcgtcag
     1021 accccttaat aagatgatct tcttgagatc gttttggtct gcgcgtaatc tcttgctctg
     1081 aaaacgaaaa aaccgccttg cagggcggtt tttcgaaggt tctctgagct accaactctt
     1141 tgaaccgagg taactggctt ggaggagcgc agtcaccaaa acttgtcctt tcagtttagc
     1201 cttaaccggc gcatgacttc aagactaact cctctaaatc aattaccagt ggctgctgcc
     1261 agtggtgctt ttgcatgtct ttccgggttg gactcaagac gatagttacc ggataaggcg
     1321 cagcggtcgg actgaacggg gggttcgtgc atacagtcca gcttggagcg aactgcctac
     1381 ccggaactga gtgtcaggcg tggaatgaga caaacgcggc cataacagcg gaatgacacc
     1441 ggtaaaccga aaggcaggaa caggagagcg cacgagggag ccgccagggg gaaacgcctg
     1501 gtatctttat agtcctgtcg ggtttcgcca ccactgattt gagcgtcaga tttcgtgatg
     1561 cttgtcaggg gggcggagcc tatggaaaaa cggctttgcc gcggccctct cacttccctg
     1621 ttaagtatct tcctggcatc ttccaggaaa tctccgcccc gttcgtaagc catttccgct
     1681 cgccgcagtc gaacgaccga gcgtagcgag tcagtgagcg aggaagcgga atatatcctg
     1741 tatcacatat tctgctgacg caccggtgca gccttttttc tcctgccaca tgaagcactt
     1801 cactgacacc ctcatcagtg ccaacatagt aagccagtat acactccgct agcgctgagg
     1861 tctgcctcgt gaagaaggtg ttgctgactc ataccaggcc tgaatcgccc catcatccag
     1921 ccagaaagtg agggagccac ggttgatgag agctttgttg taggtggacc agttggtgat
     1981 tttgaacttt tgctttgcca cggaacggtc tgcgttgtcg ggaagatgcg tgatctgatc
     2041 cttcaactca gcaaaagttc gatttattca acaaagccac gttgtgtctc aaaatctctg
     2101 atgttacatt gcacaagata aaaatatatc atcatgaaca ataaaactgt ctgcttacat
     2161 aaacagtaat acaaggggtg ttatgagcca tattcaacgg gaaacgtctt gctcgaggcc
     2221 gcgattaaat tccaacatgg atgctgattt atatgggtat aaatgggctc gcgataatgt
     2281 cgggcaatca ggtgcgacaa tctatcgatt gtatgggaag cccgatgcgc cagagttgtt
     2341 tctgaaacat ggcaaaggta gcgttgccaa tgatgttaca gatgagatgg tcagactaaa
     2401 ctggctgacg gaatttatgc ctcttccgac catcaagcat tttatccgta ctcctgatga
     2461 tgcatggtta ctcaccactg cgatccccgg gaaaacagca ttccaggtat tagaagaata
     2521 tcctgattca ggtgaaaata ttgttgatgc gctggcagtg ttcctgcgcc ggttgcattc
     2581 gattcctgtt tgtaattgtc cttttaacag cgatcgcgta tttcgtctcg ctcaggcgca
     2641 atcacgaatg aataacggtt tggttgatgc gagtgatttt gatgacgagc gtaatggctg
     2701 gcctgttgaa caagtctgga aagaaatgca taagcttttg ccattctcac cggattcagt
     2761 cgtcactcat ggtgatttct cacttgataa ccttattttt gacgagggga aattaatagg
     2821 ttgtattgat gttggacgag tcggaatcgc agaccgatac caggatcttg ccatcctatg
     2881 gaactgcctc ggtgagtttt ctccttcatt acagaaacgg ctttttcaaa aatatggtat
     2941 tgataatcct gatatgaata aattgcagtt tcatttgatg ctcgatgagt ttttctaatc
     3001 ttgggggaaa ttagccgcag ccgaacgacc gagcgccttg
//
